>Addgene plasmid #216394 | PCR4-HBGP::mCherry-SI-HBGP::eGFP-H11 | addgene full sequence | sequence record 427267 | Addgene NGS Result
AAAAAAAAAAAAAAAAGAGTAAAGGCATAGTCTACCACATCCACTGAGGTGTGTTCTTACAGCCAAAGAC
TTTTTCTCCTGAGGTCTAAGGGAACCTCGTAGTATGAGTCTCATGACATGGAATGAATTTCCTGTTTTGT
TTTCTTGGCCTTAGTTAAGCTAAGCAGACCCACTATTCTGCACCACTCATTAGTTAGGATGCTAACACTC
ATTTAAGAGGTTAATGATTGAAAAGGCATTTTCACAGAAACCATATGGCGCTCCAGTGGCTTTCATTAGG
TCATTTGAGAATCCAGATTTTCTCATCTTCTCTATTCACTACAGGTTGTTGGCAGTTTTGGCCAGTTAGC
TCACCTTGAAAATGGAAACATGTCTGACAAGAGCCTTGAGCTGAATATCATCCAGAGTATTTGCTAGAGA
CAGGGTCTTAAGTCTCATTAAATTGCTTAGAAGTGTGTTTAGTCCTATAAACTATGTCTCATTTGTGTGT
CCTTCACAAAGAGCGCTAGTGTCGATCATCAATTAGCCTAGCCTATAAAGGTGACACAACCTGGTCAGTC
CCTCTGTATGTCTACTATTTCCCCTTCTGATTTCTACTATCTTCTCAAGAACTGGTTCTTCAGCTTCCTT
TGGGAAATGTCACTTTTTAATGATGTGTGTTTTGCTTATGTATATGTCTACATACTACCCATGTGCTTGG
TCACTGCAGAGGCCAGAAGACGGTGTCAGGTGCACTGGAACTAGAGTTAATGACAGATGTGAGCCATAGG
GTGCTTTGTTCACATCTTTCCAGTCCCAAATGCGTCTAAACTTATGTGATACATACTAGATTACCACAAA
ATTGCTCCAAAGACACCTTTCTCCCTCTGAGATGAATCTCTGGCTGGCCTTGCTCTAGGCAATCCTGTGT
TCAATTCAAGGACTGAATTTGATTACATCGGTAATCCAGTGCCCCAGGCATTTCTGCTTTTTCTGTAAGG
TTCTTATCCCCTGGAAGACTGTTTACGTATTCATTTTTTTTTGAGACTAAGTTTCAGGTAGAAAAAGCTT
GCCTTGAACTTCACTATATAGGGCTTATCTTGAACTCTTGTGGGTCTTCCACCTTTCTTCAGTTAGCTTC
TGTACACTGCCAGACATGAAAATCAGATCCATTTATAGATAGATGGTCATGAGCCACCATGTGGGTGTCT
AAAATTGATCTCAGGACCTCTGAAAGACCAGCTAGTTCTCTTAACTGCTGAGCCATCTCTCTAGCGTGTC
TATACACATTTAATATCCCCTTGTTCCCTTTCTGCTTGCCGCTCTAGAACTAGTGGATCCAGACATGATA
AGATACATTGATGAGTTTGGACAAACCACAACTAGAATGCAGTGAAAAAAATGCTTTATTTGTGAAATTT
GTGATGCTATTGCTTTATTTGTAACCATTATAAGCTGCAATAAACAAGTTAACAACAACAATTGCATTCA
TTTTATGTTTCAGGTTCAGGGGGAGGTGTGGGAGGTTTTTTAAAGCAAGTAAAACCTCTACAGATGTGAT
ATGGTGAGTGCTGATTATGATCATTACTTATCTAGAGCTTAGATCCCCCCTGCCCTAGTTATTACTACTT
GTACAGCTCGTCCATGCCGAGAGTGATCCCGGCGGCGGTCACGAACTCCAGCAGGACCATGTGATCGCGC
TTCTCGTTGGGGTCTTTGCTCAGGGCGGACTGGGTGCTCAGGTAGTGGTTGTCGGGCAGCAGCACGGGGC
CGTCGCCGATGGGGGTGTTCTGCTGGTAGTGGTCGGCGAGCTGCACGCTGCCGTCCTCGATGTTGTGGCG
GATCTTGAAGTTCACCTTGATGCCGTTCTTCTGCTTGTCGGCCATGATATAGACGTTGTGGCTGTTGTAG
TTGTACTCCAGCTTGTGCCCCAGGATGTTGCCGTCCTCCTTGAAGTCGATGCCCTTCAGCTCGATGCGGT
TCACCAGGGTGTCGCCCTCGAACTTCACCTCGGCGCGGGTCTTGTAGTTGCCGTCGTCCTTGAAGAAGAT
GGTGCGCTCCTGGACGTAGCCTTCGGGCATGGCGGACTTGAAGAAGTCGTGCTGCTTCATGTGGTCGGGG
TAGCGGCTGAAGCACTGCACGCCGTAGGTCAGGGTGGTCACGAGGGTGGGCCAGGGCACGGGCAGCTTGC
CGGTGGTGCAGATGAACTTCAGGGTCAGCTTGCCGTAGGTGGCATCGCCCTCGCCCTCGCCGGACACGCT
GAACTTGTGGCCGTTTACGTCGCCGTCCAGCTCGACCAGGATGGGCACCACCCCGGTGAACAGCTCCTCG
CCCTTGCTCACCATGGTGGCGGCGCCGCGCTCTGCTTCTGGAAGGCTGCGCTCCTCGACCTGCAGGCTAG
AAGCAAATGTAAGCAATAGATGGCTCTGCCCTGACTTTTATGCCCAGCCCACCGGTACCCTGCACATAGC
AGGGGGTTGGAGCTGGGTGAGCACTGTGCTCCTTTGCAACCCAGGCCATTCTATGATTCTGTCATTCTAA
ATCTCTCTTTCAGCCTAAAGCTTTTTCCCCGTATCCCCCCAGGTGTCTGCAGGCTCAAAGGGCAGCGAGA
AGCGTTCAGAGGAAAGCGATCCCGTGCCACCTTCCCCGTGCCCGGGCTGTCCCCGCACGCTGCCGGCTCG
GGGATGCGGGGGGAGCGTCGGGCCGGAGCGGAGCCCCGGGCGGCTCGCTGCTGCCCCCTAGCGGGAGAGG
GACGTAATTACATCCCTGGGGGCTTTGGGGGGGGGGCTCTCCCCGTGAGCTCCCGCGGACGCCCCCTTCC
AGGACCTTCCAGGAAATCTTCGCTATTACGCCAGCTGGCGAAACCCTGCACATAGCAGGGGGTTGGAGCT
GGGTGAGCACTGTGCTCCTTTGCAACCCAGGCCATTCTATGATTCTGTCATTCTAAATCTCTCTTTCAGC
CTAAAGCTTTTTCCCCGTATCCCCCCAGGTGTCTGCAGGCTCAAAGAGCAGCGAGAAGCGTTCAGAGGAA
AGCGATCCCGTGCCACCTTCCCCGTGCCCGGGCTGTCCCCGCACGCTGCCGGCTCGGGGATGCGGGGGGA
GCGCCGGACCGGAGCGGAGCCCCGGGCGGCTCGCTGCTGCCCCCTAGCGGGAGAGGAACGCAATTACAGC
CCTGGGGGCTTTGGGGGGGGGCTCTCCCCATGAGCTCCCGCGGACGCCCCCTTCCAGGACCTTCCAGGAA
AGATCATAGGCCTGCATCCATCCCAGAAGCTAAGACCTGATGGTAACTGCTGAAGCAATATTTCGTTTCT
TCATAACATCTCTATTATTTCGTTTCTTCATAACATCTCTATTTTAACATGTTTTCAAATGTTAGCTCAA
CTTCCAACATATTTAAATAATTTATTGTACGTTCTCTTAACACTGTGTTATAGGACTCAATTATCCGGTA
GGAAAAGCACAAATAATTGGTAGTGTCCTAGTTTACTTTTTTTTTTTGTCGTATTATCTTGGGTCATAGG
AGTATCCCCTCTGTGAAAATCAATTAACAATATTCAACATGCTGATATTAAAAGAAAAGCTTTAAGGTTC
CACCGAGATTTGAACTCGGATCGCTGGATTCAGAGTCCAGAGTGCTAACCATTACACCATGGAACCTCCC
TCGTGGGGGCTTTCAAGATTGTGTACATTACTGGACATTCTATTTTGCGTGTCTTCCACACCCGTCACTT
AAAACGAAAACAAAACAAAGTCTGCTGTTGGATATGGTAGACACCGTTATCGAGCACTTGAAATATATGA
ATTCAGATGTATTGCCAGCTTCTAAATACACATCTTCTTTTGAAGGAAGGCTTTGTACAAACAAAAAGAC
TTAAAATTTCATTAATATTTTTAGAATGTTGATTATATGTTAAAATAAGATTTTGGTATATTAGGGTAAG
TAAAATAGATCCGTGAAATTAATTTCGCTTGCTTTTTATTCTTTGTAATGTGGCTACCAGAAAATGTAAA
TTCGATAATACGGCTCGCGTTTGTACTGTTTTAAAGTATGTTTATTACCCTCCACCGTCGTTTGCTGTAT
TTTGTGGAAATCAAGTTTCTGTATCACCTAGCTTTAAAAACTAGTAACTATTTTTGTTACCATTTTATGC
GAAGTGCGGTACCCAAAAGCAAAGACATGCCGCCCGAACAGGGACTTGAACCCTGGACCCTCAGATTAAA
AGTCTGATGCTCTACCGACTGAGCTATCCGGGCTCTTCACGAGAGCTTTACTTTTTGCTTATAAGAGGGT
TCTCTATAGGAAAAGCCAGGCTTGTAGAACCGACAGAGGATTTTATCTGTGCAGCATAGAATATTTTGGC
ACAGATTTGGAAGCAGCGGGTGAAGCTCGCCTGCTGCTGATTGAGCTTTTTCTGCCTCCCGTTCTTAGAG
CCCCCGCCGAGGCTGCGACGCAGGGACTGTACCATAGTAGAGGCTGGAACAGTGCGGCGCCGGAACCGGC
CGCGCGGGGCCGCTGCGGGCTATGGGCTTCTCTGAGAGGTTCCTCCCCAGTCCCTAGTGGCCCAGATCCC
GGACACCTGGGCTCCCGCCCAGGATCCTGCAGGCCCAGGGCGGTCCTGGAGCGGAAAGAATGCCACGCGG
GGCATTCAGACCCTGTTTGCCGGCGCTGTATTTCGCTTTCCTGACCTGCCCTACTCCAGAGCAGAGAATG
AGGTCGGGCGTGCCAAAGGCTGGGGACAAAGAGGGCCATGCGTGGGGGGATCGGTGTATGGGGTGACAGG
GAGCTGTTCCTGACCATTTGACATGTGCTGGAATGCGTGTGCGACTCACCTGCGTGTGGCTGCAGTCACG
TGTGATTTATGACCAAGTGCAACTCTCCACTGTTTAGTGATTCACACGGATGATTCACACGTAGGAATGC
AGGTGCCCTGTGCTCATCTCTGCCTGGGAATGGGGAGGAACAGATCTTGGGGGACATTGGGGAGTGGGCG
GACAAGCACTCCAGGGCATCAGTCCGGGCCGCTGACCAGGCGGAGGGCAGTTTAGAACAATGGCTGGCCC
ATAGTAAATGCCGTGTTAGTGTGTTAGTTGCTGTTCTTCCACGTCAGAAGAGGCACAGACAAATTACCAC
CAGGTGGCGCTCAGAGTCTGCGGAGGCATCACAACAGCCCTGAATTTGAATCCTGCTCTGCCACTGCCTA
GTTGAGACCTTTTACTACCTGACTAGCTAGGGGGATGTGCTGCAAGGCGATTAATTAGAACAATGGCTGG
CCCATAGTAAATGCCGTGTTAGTGTGTTAGTTGCTGTTCTTCCACGTCAGAAGAGGCACAGACAAATTAC
CACCAGGTGGCGCTCAGAGTCTGCGGAGGCATCACAACAGCCCTGAATTTGAATCCTGCTCTGCCACTGC
CTAGTTGAGACCTTTTACTACCTGACTAGCTGCGGCCGCGGGCTGGGCATAAAAGTCAGGGCAGAGCCAT
CTATTGCTTACATTTGCTTCTAGCCTGCAGGTCGAGGAGCGCAGCCTTCCAGAAGCAGAGCGCGGCGCCA
TGGTGAGCAAGGGCGAGGAGGATAACATGGCCATCATCAAGGAGTTCATGCGCTTCAAGGTGCACATGGA
GGGCTCCGTGAACGGCCACGAGTTCGAGATCGAGGGCGAGGGCGAGGGCCGCCCCTACGAGGGCACCCAG
ACCGCCAAGCTGAAGGTGACCAAGGGTGGCCCCCTGCCCTTCGCCTGGGACATCCTGTCCCCTCAGTTCA
TGTACGGCTCCAAGGCCTACGTGAAGCACCCCGCCGACATCCCCGACTACTTGAAGCTGTCCTTCCCCGA
GGGCTTCAAGTGGGAGCGCGTGATGAACTTCGAGGACGGCGGCGTGGTGACCGTGACCCAGGACTCCTCC
CTGCAGGACGGCGAGTTCATCTACAAGGTGAAGCTGCGCGGCACCAACTTCCCCTCCGACGGCCCCGTAA
TGCAGAAGAAGACCATGGGCTGGGAGGCCTCCTCCGAGCGGATGTACCCCGAGGACGGCGCCCTGAAGGG
CGAGATCAAGCAGAGGCTGAAGCTGAAGGACGGCGGCCACTACGACGCTGAGGTCAAGACCACCTACAAG
GCCAAGAAGCCCGTGCAGCTGCCCGGCGCCTACAACGTCAACATCAAGTTGGACATCACCTCCCACAACG
AGGACTACACCATCGTGGAACAGTACGAACGCGCCGAGGGCCGCCACTCCACCGGCGGCATGGACGAGCT
GTACAAGTAATAATAACTAGGGCAGGGGGGATCTAAGCTCTAGATAAGTAATGATCATAATCAGCCATAT
CACATCTGTAGAGGTTTTACTTGCTTTAAAAAACCTCCCACACCTCCCCCTGAACCTGAAACATAAAATG
AATGCAATTGTTGTTGTTAACTTGTTTATTGCAGCTTATAATGGTTACAAATAAAGCAATAGCATCACAA
ATTTCACAAATAAAGCATTTTTTTCACTGCATTCTAGTTGTGGTTTGTCCAAACTCATCAATGTATCTTA
TCATGTCTGGATCCACTAGTTCTAGAGCGGCAGTAAGTAGTTCTCTATTGGCAGTTTGACACATCCTGCC
CTTACCTTACTACCACTGTTGGCTCAGCAGACACCCAGGATAAGTGCACTAGTGTTCCTTTCCTGACCAG
TGGGACTGCTTTTTCCAGATTCCTCTTGAAGCTGAGGAGGCAGTGAGAGCATGATGGCATCTAATGAGCT
TGGAAGTACCAGACTGCCCTGATCCACAGCCAGGTTTTGCTGAAAAGTGACCAGTTTGTCCTCCTCCAGT
AGAGTGGGCAGCTGAAGGATTATAATCTACTGTCAAGACTTGGAGGCCCCTGCAGTCAAAGTCCAATAGA
ATATTATGAAATGGAGAATGGCTTATTTTAATCTCTATAGTGGAATTAAAATAGCATTTATGGCCCCAGA
TCCATAATTAATCCAATGACTGGTCAAATTAGCTTGAACCTGACTGAAAAACCTGCAATCAGTATAGTAT
CTTTCAGAATGCTTTACATTCAATTTATAATACCAGACTTCAAGTTGTAAGTTAACAATTTTGAGAGAAA
CTAATGCAGCAGAGGCAAGGGAAAGACTTAAATTAATGTGACCATTAATTAGTTGGAGTCAGGCTGGATT
AACATTGTGCCAGTAAATTTCAGAAAAATTACTATATGACTTCTCTGTAAACTTTGATTTTGTAGAGTAT
AATATTGATTCCTTGATACTTGCCACAAGCTACTTTCAGGGTTAGTCCAGCTTAAACTAATGCTATCAGA
ACTTTATGTGCAGAAGAAATTCCAGAAGTCCTAAGGTAAAATTAAAACGTGAAAGGAACTCATTTAGACT
GTCTTAGTTCATGGAAGAAATAAACACAGTACCAGCCATATCGTTCACACACGTGGCATATGTAACTTTT
AATAAACCAAAAGAAAAAGTCCCAAATATTCAAGTGAAAAAAATCCAAACAGTTGACACAAGCCTAACTG
ATAGTTACTTTATGTACAGCTGTATGTATAAGTTCAAAAAAAGCTACCCTATTTGTATGTACAAAAGTTT
ATACACAGGTCTGTACATAAGGGTCTATACATTTTATTTTTTCAGAACCCTTAGGTGTCACCTCTAGAAG
ACACCAACACTTCATTCACATATTTTATAAAAGAAAGACTTCCAGGACTGACAATCTTGTATCCCTTGTA
TTTGAACCATGTAGGTTCATTCGATTTAACAGCCTTCTGTCATAATGTAGATCATGGTAGGTATGTGGAT
CCCCTAAACATCTTCACATAGTGTGCTCCAATGTAAAAGCCCATTACAAAGAGGGAATGAGAGTCATGAC
CAGGGTGTCACCACAGGTCCAGGTATGGGTGAGCCAGCCTGCCCTCTTCACTGTCTATATTCCAGTTCAT
CTACACTGATGACTTTGGTGGGCATGGAGGGCAGAGGCTGCTGTAGCACATCTGAGCCAAACCATTTGGC
AAGGCCCACAGGGGAGCTGCTCCTTTGGCTGGTACGATGCTCCAGCTGGGAGTGCATGTGGGGCATGCCC
GACCGGCTGGGTACATTCTGAGGAGTCTGAACGCTGATAGCTGCTGCCTGGGAACTAGAGCCTGGAGGAT
GCAGAACTATGGAGAGAAGAGTGTCAGTGCAGCAAAGTAGCTCTACTCTACACCTCACCCACAGAACCCC
ACAAGTCTACTAAGACCACCCTTGGATACTCACTCCCAAGTCCTGTTCTCAGTATTGACAATATTTTCTG
ACCTACTTTGCTTGAATGGTTTGTTACTTTGGGGGATGGGAAGTCTACCAGAGGATTTAACCAAAGGCTT
CCTAAAGTGCAAAATGCAACGTAAGAAAATGCAACGTAAGAAAGCCCACCAAGGCTGACATGTTCACATC
TCAGCAAAAATTCTCAGGCTTATAAGAAGTGAAAAACAGAGCTAGAGCATGGCTGGCTCCGACTGTCCTT
GCAGTAGTAATAATCCCTGAGACTGCACAGGTCAGTTCACTTCACCTGTTTTTCTAGTGACACCTAAGAA
ACAAAGGGGCAGTGATAACTATTGCTCCTGGAAATCTCAGAACTTTCCAGTGTGATCAGCTAACCTGGCC
TATTTCTAAACCTTACCTGAGCGCTGTAGCTGCTGCTGCATCACCGCCAAATGCAGAGGGGTCCCAGGAC
GAGGGTTTAGGAGAGGGTGACTAGCAGCAGAGACCAAAGGGTACAAGGGTTGACCCAGGAGTGGGCCAGA
TAGCCCCTGTAAAGGAGCCATGTCTATCCCAGGAGGAAGCACACCTGATGGGGAGAAAGAAGAAACTCAT
GAGTTGTAGATGTTCCTAAAAATGTCAAAGTTTACTACTTTTGTTGATTTGGATACTTACAAGGAGGTGG
ATGTGGTGAACACTTGCCACCATACATGTACCAGGGGCGCGCCTAAATTCAATTCGCCCTATAGTGAGTC
GTATTACAATTCACTGGCCGTCGTTTTACAACGTCGTGACTGGGAAAACCCTGGCGTTACCCAACTTAAT
CGCCTTGCAGCACATCCCCCTTTCGCCAGCTGGCGTAATAGCGAAGAGGCCCGCACCGATCGCCCTTCCC
AACAGTTGCGCAGCCTATACGTACGGCAGTTTAAGGTTTACACCTATAAAAGAGAGAGCCGTTATCGTCT
GTTTGTGGATGTACAGAGTGATATTATTGACACGCCGGGGCGACGGATGGTGATCCCCCTGGCCAGTGCA
CGTCTGCTGTCAGATAAAGTCTCCCGTGAACTTTACCCGGTGGTGCATATCGGGGATGAAAGCTGGCGCA
TGATGACCACCGATATGGCCAGTGTGCCGGTCTCCGTTATCGGGGAAGAAGTGGCTGATCTCAGCCACCG
CGAAAATGACATCAAAAACGCCATTAACCTGATGTTCTGGGGAATATAAATGTCAGGCATGAGATTATCA
AAAAGGATCTTCACCTAGATCCTTTTCACGTAGAAAGCCAGTCCGCAGAAACGGTGCTGACCCCGGATGA
ATGTCAGCTACTGGGCTATCTGGACAAGGGAAAACGCAAGCGCAAAGAGAAAGCAGGTAGCTTGCAGTGG
GCTTACATGGCGATAGCTAGACTGGGCGGTTTTATGGACAGCAAGCGAACCGGAATTGCCAGCTGGGGCG
CCCTCTGGTAAGGTTGGGAAGCCCTGCAAAGTAAACTGGATGGCTTTCTTGCCGCCAAGGATCTGATGGC
GCAGGGGATCAAGCTCTGATCAAGAGACAGGATGAGGATCGTTTCGCATGATTGAACAAGATGGATTGCA
CGCAGGTTCTCCGGCCGCTTGGGTGGAGAGGCTATTCGGCTATGACTGGGCACAACAGACAATCGGCTGC
TCTGATGCCGCCGTGTTCCGGCTGTCAGCGCAGGGGCGCCCGGTTCTTTTTGTCAAGACCGACCTGTCCG
GTGCCCTGAATGAACTGCAAGACGAGGCAGCGCGGCTATCGTGGCTGGCCACGACGGGCGTTCCTTGCGC
AGCTGTGCTCGACGTTGTCACTGAAGCGGGAAGGGACTGGCTGCTATTGGGCGAAGTGCCGGGGCAGGAT
CTCCTGTCATCTCACCTTGCTCCTGCCGAGAAAGTATCCATCATGGCTGATGCAATGCGGCGGCTGCATA
CGCTTGATCCGGCTACCTGCCCATTCGACCACCAAGCGAAACATCGCATCGAGCGAGCACGTACTCGGAT
GGAAGCCGGTCTTGTCGATCAGGATGATCTGGACGAAGAGCATCAGGGGCTCGCGCCAGCCGAACTGTTC
GCCAGGCTCAAGGCGAGCATGCCCGACGGCGAGGATCTCGTCGTGACCCATGGCGATGCCTGCTTGCCGA
ATATCATGGTGGAAAATGGCCGCTTTTCTGGATTCATCGACTGTGGCCGGCTGGGTGTGGCGGACCGCTA
TCAGGACATAGCGTTGGCTACCCGTGATATTGCTGAAGAGCTTGGCGGCGAATGGGCTGACCGCTTCCTC
GTGCTTTACGGTATCGCCGCTCCCGATTCGCAGCGCATCGCCTTCTATCGCCTTCTTGACGAGTTCTTCT
GAATTATTAACGCTTACAATTTCCTGATGCGGTATTTTCTCCTTACGCATCTGTGCGGTATTTCACACCG
CATCAGGTGGCACTTTTCGGGGAAATGTGCGCGGAACCCCTATTTGTTTATTTTTCTAAATACATTCAAA
TATGTATCCGCTCATGAGATTATCAAAAAGGATCTTCACCTAGATCCTTTTAAATTAAAAATGAAGTTTT
AAATCAATCTAAAGTATATATGAGTAAACTTGGTCTGACAGTTACCAATGCTTAATCAGTGAGGCACCTA
TCTCAGCGATCTGTCTATTTCGTTCATCCATAGTTGCCTGACTCCCCGTCGTGTAGATAACTACGATACG
GGAGGGCTTACCATCTGGCCCCAGTGCTGCAATGATACCGCGAGACCCACGCTCACCGGCTCCAGATTTA
TCAGCAATAAACCAGCCAGCCGGAAGGGCCGAGCGCAGAAGTGGTCCTGCAACTTTATCCGCCTCCATCC
AGTCTATTAATTGTTGCCGGGAAGCTAGAGTAAGTAGTTCGCCAGTTAATAGTTTGCGCAACGTTGTTGC
CATTGCTACAGGCATCGTGGTGTCACGCTCGTCGTTTGGTATGGCTTCATTCAGCTCCGGTTCCCAACGA
TCAAGGCGAGTTACATGATCCCCCATGTTGTGCAAAAAAGCGGTTAGCTCCTTCGGTCCTCCGATCGTTG
TCAGAAGTAAGTTGGCCGCAGTGTTATCACTCATGGTTATGGCAGCACTGCATAATTCTCTTACTGTCAT
GCCATCCGTAAGATGCTTTTCTGTGACTGGTGAGTACTCAACCAAGTCATTCTGAGAATAGTGTATGCGG
CGACCGAGTTGCTCTTGCCCGGCGTCAATACGGGATAATACCGCGCCACATAGCAGAACTTTAAAAGTGC
TCATCATTGGAAAACGTTCTTCGGGGCGAAAACTCTCAAGGATCTTACCGCTGTTGAGATCCAGTTCGAT
GTAACCCACTCGTGCACCCAACTGATCTTCAGCATCTTTTACTTTCACCAGCGTTTCTGGGTGAGCAAAA
ACAGGAAGGCAAAATGCCGCAAAAAAGGGAATAAGGGCGACACGGAAATGTTGAATACTCATACTCTTCC
TTTTTCAATATTATTGAAGCATTTATCAGGGTTATTGTCTCATGACCAAAATCCCTTAACGTGAGTTTTC
GTTCCACTGAGCGTCAGACCCCGTAGAAAAGATCAAAGGATCTTCTTGAGATCCTTTTTTTCTGCGCGTA
ATCTGCTGCTTGCAAACAAAAAAACCACCGCTACCAGCGGTGGTTTGTTTGCCGGATCAAGAGCTACCAA
CTCTTTTTCCGAAGGTAACTGGCTTCAGCAGAGCGCAGATACCAAATACTGTTCTTCTAGTGTAGCCGTA
GTTAGGCCACCACTTCAAGAACTCTGTAGCACCGCCTACATACCTCGCTCTGCTAATCCTGTTACCAGTG
GCTGCTGCCAGTGGCGATAAGTCGTGTCTTACCGGGTTGGACTCAAGACGATAGTTACCGGATAAGGCGC
AGCGGTCGGGCTGAACGGGGGGTTCGTGCACACAGCCCAGCTTGGAGCGAACGACCTACACCGAACTGAG
ATACCTACAGCGTGAGCTATGAGAAAGCGCCACGCTTCCCGAAGGGAGAAAGGCGGACAGGTATCCGGTA
AGCGGCAGGGTCGGAACAGGAGAGCGCACGAGGGAGCTTCCAGGGGGAAACGCCTGGTATCTTTATAGTC
CTGTCGGGTTTCGCCACCTCTGACTTGAGCGTCGATTTTTGTGATGCTCGTCAGGGGGGCGGAGCCTATG
GAAAAACGCCAGCAACGCGGCCTTTTTACGGTTCCTGGCCTTTTGCTGGCCTTTTGCTCACATGTTCTTT
CCTGCGTTATCCCCTGATTCTGTGGATAACCGTATTACCGCCTTTGAGTGAGCTGATACCGCTCGCCGCA
GCCGAACGACCGAGCGCAGCGAGTCAGTGAGCGAGGAAGCGGAAGAGCGCCCAATACGCAAACCGCCTCT
CCCCGCGCGTTGGCCGATTCATTAATGCAGCTGGCACGACAGGTTTCCCGACTGGAAAGCGGGCAGTGAG
CGCAACGCAATTAATGTGAGTTAGCTCACTCATTAGGCACCCCAGGCTTTACACTTTATGCTTCCGGCTC
GTATGTTGTGTGGAATTGTGAGCGGATAACAATTTCACACAGGAAACAGCTATGACCATGATTACGCCAA
GCTCAGAATTAACCCTCACTAAAGGGACTAGTCCTGCAGGTTTAAACGAATTCGCGCGCATTGACTGCAG
GCTGAGTGAGTGGGGGTACGTAAGGACCCAAAGCTATGTAGCCTAGCTTCTCAAGGTGTCTAAAGAAAGG
AAGGGTAGATTACCAATGAGCAGAGTTTGGGCTTCTCTATTTTTAAAGTTTTAAAATGTTTATATCAAGG
CAAGGTTTCTGTTGTCCTTGCTGGTCTGGAACTAGATTGGCCTTGACCTAAGAGATGATGCGACTTCTGC
CTCCCAAGTGCTAATTAAAGGTGTGAGTCACCACGCTTGCCTTGGTGTTTTCTATTTATAGGTTATATAT
TCATTTTTCCTATTGCATGTCACTTCCCAAATTACATCTCATCTAGTCATCTGTGCACCCAATCACAAAT
AGGCATAACCTGGTAGATTTCCACTAAAAGTTACTTAGAGGAAGTTTGTGAATTTATTATTACAGGCAAG
CCATGGAAATGTGTGTAGCTGTTGCAGTTGGTTTGAGGAGGTGTAAGTGCATGGTGTATTTGGTAGAGAG
ACTAGGCTGCCTAGTTCATTATGAGAAGATATGTACAACACAAACGAAGTAGGGTCTCAGGTTCAACTGT
TAAGCTTTCTTGCCTCAGGCTGCTGGAGAGTTGCACTCGTACTTATTCACTCAATTCATTCTTTGGCCAG
GTGGGTGGTGGTGGTGGTGGTTCACACCTTTAGTCATAGTGTTGAGGAGGCAGAGGCAAGAGGTTCTGTG
TTTGAGGCCAGCTGGGTCTATAGATTGAATTCTAGGAAAGCCAGGGCTACATAGAGAAACCTGTTTTCAA
AAGAAAAAAGAAAAAAAGAAAAGACGAATGGTGTATGTGTGTGTTTGTCAGTCATCTGTCTGGAATTGAA
TTTGAGATCCCCCTGCCTCCCAAGTGTCCTGATTAAAGGCATAGTCTATATAGCTGGGAGTGGTGGCGCA
CACTTTTAATTCTAGCACTTGAGAGGCAGAGGCAGGCGGATCTCTGAGTTCGAGGCCAGCCTGGTCAACA
AAGTGAGTTCCAGGACAGCCAAGGCTACACAGAGAAACCCTGTCTCGAAAAAACCCAAAAAA
Features (pLannotate 1.2.2; 28 found; start..end, strand, type, name):
   1316..1450    -  polyA_signal   SV40 poly(A) signal: SV40 polyadenylation signal
   1473..1544    -  CDS            large T antigen (fragment): large T antigen from SV40 (simian virus 40)
   1608..2324    -  CDS            EGFP: EGFP is a basic (constitutively fluorescent) green fluorescent protein published in 1996, derived from Aequorea victoria. It is reported to be a rapidly-maturing weak dimer with moderate acid sensitivity.
   2817..2843    -  CDS            lacZα (fragment): LacZα fragment of β-galactosidase; lacZ fragment
   3564..3635    -  ncRNA          tRNA: Accession: RF00005 - tRNA
   4160..4232    -  ncRNA          tRNA: Accession: RF00005 - tRNA
   5209..5234    -  CDS            lacZα (fragment): LacZα fragment of β-galactosidase; lacZ fragment
   5530..6237    +  CDS            mCherry: mCherry is a basic (constitutively fluorescent) red fluorescent protein published in 2004, derived from Discosoma sp.. It is reported to be a very rapidly-maturing monomer with low acid sensitivity.
   6281..6366    +  CDS            large T antigen (fragment): large T antigen from SV40 (simian virus 40)
   6389..6523    +  polyA_signal   SV40 poly(A) signal: SV40 polyadenylation signal
   7891..8127    -  CDS            Eif4enif1 (fragment): 4ET_MOUSE - Also known as Clast4 From Mus musculus (Mouse).
   8628..8798    -  CDS            Eif4enif1 (fragment): 4ET_MOUSE - Also known as Clast4 From Mus musculus (Mouse).
   8948..8966    -  promoter       T7 promoter: promoter for bacteriophage T7 RNA polymerase
   8969..9116    +  CDS            lacZα (fragment): LacZα fragment of β-galactosidase; lacZ fragment
   9126..9429    +  CDS            ccdB (fragment): CcdB, a bacterial toxin that poisons DNA gyrase; ccdB; Plasmids containing the ccdB gene cannot be propagated in standard E. coli strains.
   9477..9746    +  CDS            tnpA (fragment): TN5P_ECOLX - Also known as tnp. Experimental evidence at protein level: Swiss-Prot protein existence level 1. Mediates transposition of transposon Tn5 by a 'cut and paste' mechanism. First, the monomeric transposase binds the 19 bp inverted DNA repeats flanking the transposon. Then, dimerization of the DNA- bound transposase creates a synaptic DNA complex. After nicking of the first DNA strand, excision of the transposon proceeds through a series of intermediates. The transposase then mediates the insertion of the transposon at a new site by strand transfer. The activity of the wild- type tran
   9778..10572   +  CDS            NeoR/KanR: aminoglycoside phosphotransferase from Tn5; aph(3')-II (or nptII); confers resistance to neomycin, kanamycin, and G418 (Geneticin®)
  10593..10643   -  misc_feature   bom (fragment): basis of mobility region from pBR322
  10670..10729   +  promoter       AmpR promoter (fragment): bla
  10822..11682   -  CDS            AmpR: β-lactamase; bla; confers resistance to ampicillin, carbenicillin, and related antibiotics
  11683..11735   -  promoter       AmpR promoter (fragment): bla
  11806..12394   +  rep_origin     ori: high-copy-number ColE1/pMB1/pBR322/pUC origin of replication
  12577..12669   +  CDS            lacI (fragment): lac repressor; lacI; The lac repressor binds to the lac operator to inhibit transcription in E. coli. This inhibition can be relieved by adding lactose or isopropyl-β-D-thiogalactopyranoside (IPTG).
  12682..12703   +  protein_bind   CAP binding site: CAP binding activates transcription in the presence of cAMP. E. coli catabolite activator protein
  12718..12748   +  promoter       lac promoter: promoter for the E. coli lac operon
  12752..12774   +  protein_bind   lac operator (fragment): The lac repressor binds to the lac operator to inhibit transcription in E. coli. This inhibition can be relieved by adding lactose or isopropyl-β-D-thiogalactopyranoside (IPTG). lac repressor encoded by lacI
  12817..12835   +  promoter       T3 promoter: promoter for bacteriophage T3 RNA polymerase
  13514..13531   -  CDS            9xHis (fragment): 9xHis affinity tag
