[The description below was written by a language model from this plasmid's Addgene catalogue record and pLannotate feature annotations shown in this document.]
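Description:
PCR4-HBGP::mCherry-SI-HBGP::eGFP-H11 is an empty-backbone mouse targeting vector of about 13.9 kb from the dual-enSERT system (version 2.2). It is built on Invitrogen's pCR4-TOPO and is meant for CRISPR-assisted, site-specific integration of a two-colour enhancer-reporter cassette into the mouse H11 safe-harbour locus. In E. coli it replicates from a high-copy ColE1/pUC origin and is selected with ampicillin (β-lactamase) and kanamycin (Tn5 NeoR/KanR). Remnants of the TOPO backbone are also annotated, including lacZα and ccdB fragments, the lac promoter/operator, and T7 and T3 promoters.

The payload consists of two divergently oriented reporter units. An mCherry coding sequence lies on the forward strand and an EGFP coding sequence on the reverse strand, each followed by an SV40 polyadenylation signal. According to the catalogue entry, each reporter is driven by a minimal human beta-globin promoter, and the two units are separated by a synthetic insulator. Neither element is labelled in the feature table, although two tRNA genes annotated between the reporters fall in the region where the insulator would sit. Fragments of mouse Eif4enif1, annotated beside the cassette, probably belong to genomic sequence serving as an H11 homology arm; the arms themselves are not annotated.

The intended use is to clone two enhancers, for example reference and variant alleles, by Gibson assembly upstream of the respective promoters. Their activities can then be compared as red and green fluorescence in the same live transgenic mouse, with the insulator limiting cross-talk between the two units. The depositor notes that this particular plasmid was never directly tested in the study, that the beta-globin promoter is expected to give only weak fluorescence, and that its discontinuation was requested.
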