Addgene plasmid #216394: PCR4-HBGP::mCherry-SI-HBGP::eGFP-H11
Purpose: (Empty Backbone) dual-enSERT-2.2 vector for site-specific integration of.a two-color enhancer-reporter construct (human beta-globin promoter) into the H11 locus (separated by a synthetic insulator)
Depositing lab: Evgeny Kvon. Depositing organization: University of California, Irvine. Publication: Rapid and quantitative functional interrogation of human enhancer variant activity in live mice. Hollingsworth EW, Liu TA, Alcantara JA, Chen CX, Jacinto SH, Kvon EZ. Nat Commun. 2025 Jan 6;16(1):409. doi: 10.1038/s41467-024-55500-7. PubMed 39762235.
Backbone
  Vector backbone: PCR4-TOPO
  Backbone manufacturer: Invitrogen
  Backbone size (bp): 13909
  Vector type: Mammalian Expression, Mouse Targeting, CRISPR
  Promoter: Human beta-globin
Growth in bacteria
  Bacterial resistance: Ampicillin and Kanamycin, 100 & 50 μg/mL
  Growth temperature: 37°C
  Growth strain: DH5alpha
  Copy number: High Copy
Gene/Insert
  Cloning method: Gibson Cloning
Terms and licenses: Academic/Nonprofit Terms; Industry Terms: Not Available to Industry
Depositor comments: The depositing lab requested this plasmid be discontinued. While they expect that the plasmid will function similarly to other plasmids from the associated publication, they never directly tested this plasmid in the study and they anticipate the beta-globin promoter will likely only drive weak fluorescent expression.
How to cite: PCR4-HBGP::mCherry-SI-HBGP::eGFP-H11 was a gift from Evgeny Kvon (Addgene plasmid # 216394)
